Addgene plasmid #42695: TAL3232
Depositing lab: Keith Joung. Depositing organization: Massachusetts General Hospital. Publication: Targeted gene disruption in somatic zebrafish cells using engineered TALENs. Sander JD, Cade L, Khayter C, Reyon D, Peterson RT, Joung JK, Yeh JR. Nat Biotechnol. 2011 Aug 5;29(8):697-8. doi: 10.1038/nbt.1934. PubMed 21822241.
Backbone
  Vector backbone: JDS70
  Backbone manufacturer: Addgene plasmid #32285
  Backbone size w/o insert (bp): 6447
  Vector type: Mammalian Expression ; T7
Growth in bacteria
  Bacterial resistance: Ampicillin, 100 μg/mL
  Growth temperature: 37°C
  Growth strain: XL1 Blue
  Copy number: High Copy
Gene/Insert
  Gene/Insert name: ZebrafishCommunity-crispld2-left (alt name: crispld2)
  Species: D. rerio (zebrafish)
  Insert size (bp): 1640
  Entrez Gene: crispld2
  Promoter: CMV
  Tag / fusion protein: 3X Flag (N terminal on backbone); WT FOKI (C terminal on backbone)
  Cloning method: Restriction Enzyme; 5′ cloning site N/A (destroyed during cloning); 3′ cloning site N/A (destroyed during cloning)
  Sequencing primers: 5′ CMV-F; 3′ BGH-rev
Terms and licenses: Academic/Nonprofit Terms; Industry Terms: Not Available to Industry
Depositor comments: Target binding site: TATCAGGAGGAGCTAGAA It is strongly recommended that users perform a diagnostic digest to verify this plasmid prior to use. For example, a double digest of the plasmid with BamHI and KpnI should result in two bands at 2.3kb and 5.8kb.
How to cite: TAL3232 was a gift from Keith Joung (Addgene plasmid # 42695 ; http://n2t.net/addgene:42695 ; RRID:Addgene_42695)
