[The description below was written by a language model from this plasmid's Addgene catalogue record.]
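Description:
TAL3232 is a TALEN expression plasmid built on the JDS70 backbone, a mammalian expression vector that also carries a T7 promoter. It is maintained in E. coli as a high-copy plasmid under ampicillin selection. The record provides catalogue fields only, with no feature table, so the origin of replication and other backbone elements are not itemised. The use of a BGH reverse sequencing primer suggests a BGH polyadenylation region downstream of the coding sequence.

The insert of about 1.6 kb encodes an engineered array of TAL effector repeats designed to recognise a specific 18-nucleotide site in the zebrafish crispld2 gene. It is therefore a designed DNA-binding domain directed against that locus, not a copy of the crispld2 coding sequence. The array was cloned by restriction enzyme methods that destroyed both junction sites. This places it in frame with backbone-encoded sequences: an N-terminal 3X FLAG tag for detection and a C-terminal wild-type FokI nuclease domain. Expression is driven by the CMV promoter in mammalian cells, while the T7 designation indicates that the same open reading frame can be transcribed in vitro to make mRNA, the usual route for delivery into zebrafish embryos.

This construct is the "left" monomer of a TALEN pair. FokI cleaves only as a dimer, so it needs a matching "right" partner bound to the opposite half-site. The resulting double-strand break in crispld2 is repaired imprecisely, producing indel mutations. The construct belongs to a community set of zebrafish-targeted TALENs intended for targeted gene disruption. The depositor recommends confirming the plasmid by diagnostic digest before use, a sensible precaution given the repetitive nature of TAL arrays.
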