>Addgene plasmid #42695 | TAL3232 | depositor partial sequence | sequence record 57815 | TAL3232 sequence 2430 bps
TCTAGAGCTAGCACCATGGACTACAAAGACCATGACGGTGATTATAAAGATCATGACATCGATTACAAGG
ATGACGATGACAAGATGGCCCCCAAGAAGAAGAGGAAGGTGGGCATTCACCGCGGGGTACCTATGGTGGA
CTTGAGGACACTCGGTTATTCGCAACAGCAACAGGAGAAAATCAAGCCTAAGGTCAGGAGCACCGTCGCG
CAACACCACGAGGCGCTTGTGGGGCATGGCTTCACTCATGCGCATATTGTCGCGCTTTCACAGCACCCTG
CGGCGCTTGGGACGGTGGCTGTCAAATACCAAGATATGATTGCGGCCCTGCCCGAAGCCACGCACGAGGC
AATTGTAGGGGTCGGTAAACAGTGGTCGGGAGCGCGAGCACTTGAGGCGCTGCTGACTGTGGCGGGTGAG
CTTAGGGGGCCTCCGCTCCAGCTCGACACCGGGCAGCTGCTGAAGATCGCGAAGAGAGGGGGAGTAACAG
CGGTAGAGGCAGTGCACGCCTGGCGCAATGCGCTCACCGGGGCCCCCTTGAACCTGACCCCAGACCAGGT
AGTCGCAATCGCGTCGAACATTGGGGGAAAGCAAGCCCTGGAAACCGTGCAAAGGTTGTTGCCGGTCCTT
TGTCAAGACCACGGCCTTACACCGGAGCAAGTCGTGGCCATTGCAAGCAATGGGGGTGGCAAACAGGCTC
TTGAGACGGTTCAGAGACTTCTCCCAGTTCTCTGTCAAGCCCACGGGCTGACTCCCGATCAAGTTGTAGC
GATTGCGTCGCATGACGGAGGGAAACAAGCATTGGAGACTGTCCAACGGCTCCTTCCCGTGTTGTGTCAA
GCCCACGGTTTGACGCCTGCACAAGTGGTCGCCATCGCCTCCAATATTGGCGGTAAGCAGGCGCTGGAAA
CAGTACAGCGCCTGCTGCCTGTACTGTGCCAGGATCATGGACTGACCCCAGACCAGGTAGTCGCAATCGC
GAACAATAATGGGGGAAAGCAAGCCCTGGAAACCGTGCAAAGGTTGTTGCCGGTCCTTTGTCAAGACCAC
GGCCTTACACCGGAGCAAGTCGTGGCCATTGCAAATAATAACGGTGGCAAACAGGCTCTTGAGACGGTTC
AGAGACTTCTCCCAGTTCTCTGTCAAGCCCACGGGCTGACTCCCGATCAAGTTGTAGCGATTGCGTCGAA
CATTGGAGGGAAACAAGCATTGGAGACTGTCCAACGGCTCCTTCCCGTGTTGTGTCAAGCCCACGGTTTG
ACGCCTGCACAAGTGGTCGCCATCGCCAACAACAACGGCGGTAAGCAGGCGCTGGAAACAGTACAGCGCC
TGCTGCCTGTACTGTGCCAGGATCATGGACTGACCCCAGACCAGGTAGTCGCAATCGCGAACAATAATGG
GGGAAAGCAAGCCCTGGAAACCGTGCAAAGGTTGTTGCCGGTCCTTTGTCAAGACCACGGCCTTACACCG
GAGCAAGTCGTGGCCATTGCAAGCAACATCGGTGGCAAACAGGCTCTTGAGACGGTTCAGAGACTTCTCC
CAGTTCTCTGTCAAGCCCACGGGCTGACTCCCGATCAAGTTGTAGCGATTGCGAATAACAATGGAGGGAA
ACAAGCATTGGAGACTGTCCAACGGCTCCTTCCCGTGTTGTGTCAAGCCCACGGTTTGACGCCTGCACAA
GTGGTCGCCATCGCCAGCCATGATGGCGGTAAGCAGGCGCTGGAAACAGTACAGCGCCTGCTGCCTGTAC
TGTGCCAGGATCATGGACTGACCCCAGACCAGGTAGTCGCAATCGCGTCAAACGGAGGGGGAAAGCAAGC
CCTGGAAACCGTGCAAAGGTTGTTGCCGGTCCTTTGTCAAGACCACGGCCTTACACCGGAGCAAGTCGTG
GCCATTGCAAGCAACATCGGTGGCAAACAGGCTCTTGAGACGGTTCAGAGACTTCTCCCAGTTCTCTGTC
AAGCCCACGGGCTGACTCCCGATCAAGTTGTAGCGATTGCGAATAACAATGGAGGGAAACAAGCATTGGA
GACTGTCCAACGGCTCCTTCCCGTGTTGTGTCAAGCCCACGGTTTGACGCCTGCACAAGTGGTCGCCATC
GCCTCCAATATTGGCGGTAAGCAGGCGCTGGAAACAGTACAGCGCCTGCTGCCTGTACTGTGCCAGGATC
ATGGACTGACACCCGAACAGGTGGTCGCCATTGCTTCTAACATCGGAGGACGGCCAGCCTTGGAGTCCAT
CGTAGCCCAATTGTCCAGGCCCGATCCCGCGTTGGCTGCGTTAACGAATGACCATCTGGTGGCGTTGGCA
TGTCTTGGTGGACGACCCGCGCTCGATGCAGTCAAAAAGGGTCTGCCTCATGCTCCCGCATTGATCAAAA
GAACCAACCGGCGGATTCCCGAGAGAACTTCCCATCGAGTCGCGGGATCC
