>Addgene plasmid #42695 | TAL3232 | addgene partial sequence | sequence record 61045 | JDS-TALEN-F 5'-TAGGGGTCGGTAAACAGTGG-3'
TGTGGCGGGTGAGCTTAGGGGGCCTCCGCTCCAGCTCGACACCGGGCAGCTGCTGAAGATCGCGAAGAGA
GGGGGAGTAACAGCGGTAGAGGCAGTGCACGCCTGGCGCAATGCGCTCACCGGGGCCCCCTTGAACCTGA
CCCCAGACCAGGTAGTCGCAATCGCGTCGAACATTGGGGGAAAGCAAGCCCTGGAAACCGTGCAAAGGTT
GTTGCCGGTCCTTTGTCAAGACCACGGCCTTACACCGGAGCAAGTCGTGGCCATTGCAAGCAATGGGGGT
GGCAAACAGGCTCTTGAGACGGTTCAGAGACTTCTCCCAGTTCTCTGTCAAGCCCACGGGCTGACTCCCG
ATCAAGTTGTAGCGATTGCGTCGCATGACGGAGGGAAACAAGCATTGGAGACTGTCCAACGGCTCCTTCC
CGTGTTGTGTCAAGCCCACGGTTTGACGCCTGCACAAGTGGTCGCCATCGCCTCCAATATTGGCGGTAAG
CAGGCGCTGGAAACAGTACAGCGCCTGCTGCCTGTACTGTGCCAGGATCATGGACTGACCCCAGACCAGG
TAGTCGCAATCGCGAACAATAATGGGGGAAAGCAAGCCCTGGAAACCGTGCAAAGGTTGTTGCCGGTCCT
TTGTCAAGACCACGGCCTTACACCGGAGCAAGTCGTGGCCATTGCAAATAATAACGGTGGCAAACAGGCT
CTTGAGACGGTTCAGAGACTTCTCCCAGTTCTCTGTCAAGCCCACGGGCTGACTCCCGATCAAGTTGTAG
CGATTGCGTCGAACATTGGAGGGAAACAAGCATTGGAGACTGTCCAACGGCTCCTTCCCGTGTTGTGTCA
AGCCCACGGTTTGACGCCTGCACAAGTGGTCGCCATCGCC
